>Addgene plasmid #66320 | GPR143-Tango | depositor partial sequence | sequence record 113253 | empty Tango
GACGGATCGGGAGATCTCCCGATCCCCTATGGTGCACTCTCAGTACAATCTGCTCTGATGCCGCATAGTT
AAGCCAGTATCTGCTCCCTGCTTGTGTGTTGGAGGTCGCTGAGTAGTGCGCGAGCAAAATTTAAGCTACA
ACAAGGCAAGGCTTGACCGACAATTGCATGAAGAATCTGCTTAGGGTTAGGCGTTTTGCGCTGCTTCGCG
ATGTACGGGCCAGATATACGCGTTGACATTGATTATTGACTAGTTATTAATAGTAATCAATTACGGGGTC
ATTAGTTCATAGCCCATATATGGAGTTCCGCGTTACATAACTTACGGTAAATGGCCCGCCTGGCTGACCG
CCCAACGACCCCCGCCCATTGACGTCAATAATGACGTATGTTCCCATAGTAACGCCAATAGGGACTTTCC
ATTGACGTCAATGGGTGGAGTATTTACGGTAAACTGCCCACTTGGCAGTACATCAAGTGTATCATATGCC
AAGTACGCCCCCTATTGACGTCAATGACGGTAAATGGCCCGCCTGGCATTATGCCCAGTACATGACCTTA
TGGGACTTTCCTACTTGGCAGTACATCTACGTATTAGTCATCGCTATTACCATGGTGATGCGGTTTTGGC
AGTACATCAATGGGCGTGGATAGCGGTTTGACTCACGGGGATTTCCAAGTCTCCACCCCATTGACGTCAA
TGGGAGTTTGTTTTGGCACCAAAATCAACGGGACTTTCCAAAATGTCGTAACAACTCCGCCCCATTGACG
CAAATGGGCGGTAGGCGTGTACGGTGGGAGGTCTATATAAGCAGAGCTCTCTGGCTAACTAGAGAACCCA
CTGCTTACTGGCTTATCGAAATTAATACGACTCACTATAGGGAGACCCAAGCTGGCTAGCGTTTAAACTT
AAGCTTGGTACCGAGCTCGGATCCACTAGTCCAGTGTGGTGGAATTCTGCAGATATCCAGCACAGTGGCG
GCCGCGCCACCATGAAGACGATCATCGCCCTGAGCTACATCTTCTGCCTGGTATTCGCCGACTACAAGGA
CGATGATGACGCCAGCATCGATACCGGTGGACGCACCCCACCCAGCCTGGGTCCCCAAGATGAGTCCTGC
ACCACCGCCAGCTCCTCCCTGGCCAAGGACACTTCATCGACCGGTGAGAACCTGTACTTCCAGCTAAGAT
TAGATAAAAGTAAAGTGATTAACAGCGCATTAGAGCTGCTTAATGAGGTCGGAATCGAAGGTTTAACAAC
CCGTAAACTCGCCCAGAAGCTAGGTGTAGAGCAGCCTACATTGTATTGGCATGTAAAAAATAAGCGGGCT
TTGCTCGACGCCTTAGCCATTGAGATGTTAGATAGGCACCATACTCACTTTTGCCCTTTAGAAGGGGAAA
GCTGGCAAGATTTTTTACGTAATAACGCTAAAAGTTTTAGATGTGCTTTACTAAGTCATCGCGATGGAGC
AAAAGTACATTTAGGTACACGGCCTACAGAAAAACAGTATGAAACTCTCGAAAATCAATTAGCCTTTTTA
TGCCAACAAGGTTTTTCACTAGAGAATGCATTATATGCACTCAGCGCTGTGGGGCATTTTACTTTAGGTT
GCGTATTGGAAGATCAAGAGCATCAAGTCGCTAAAGAAGAAAGGGAAACACCTACTACTGATAGTATGCC
GCCATTATTACGACAAGCTATCGAATTATTTGATCACCAAGGTGCAGAGCCAGCCTTCTTATTCGGCCTT
GAATTGATCATATGCGGATTAGAAAAACAACTTAAATGTGAAAGTGGGTCCGCGTACAGCCGCGCGCGTA
CGAAAAACAATTACGGGTCTACCATCGAGGGCCTGCTCGATCTCCCGGACGACGACGCCCCCGAAGAGGC
GGGGCTGGCGGCTCCGCGCCTGTCCTTTCTCCCCGCGGGACACACGCGCAGACTGTCGACGGCCCCCCCG
ACCGATGTCAGCCTGGGGGACGAGCTCCACTTAGACGGCGAGGACGTGGCGATGGCGCATGCCGACGCGC
TAGACGATTTCGATCTGGACATGTTGGGGGACGGGGATTCCCCGGGTCCGGGATTTACCCCCCACGACTC
CGCCCCCTACGGCGCTCTGGATATGGCCGACTTCGAGTTTGAGCAGATGTTTACCGATGCCCTTGGAATT
GACGAGTACGGTGGGTAGCTCGAGTCTAGAGGGCCCGTTTAAACCCGCTGATCAGCCTCGACTGTGCCTT
CTAGTTGCCAGCCATCTGTTGTTTGCCCCTCCCCCGTGCCTTCCTTGACCCTGGAAGGTGCCACTCCCAC
TGTCCTTTCCTAATAAAATGAGGAAATTGCATCGCATTGTCTGAGTAGGTGTCATTCTATTCTGGGGGGT
GGGGTGGGGCAGGACAGCAAGGGGGAGGATTGGGAAGACAATAGCAGGCATGCTGGGGATGCGGTGGGCT
CTATGGCTTCTGAGGCGGAAAGAACCAGCTGGGGCTCTAGGGGGTATCCCC
[124 nt withheld, positions 2502-2625]
C
[91 nt withheld, positions 2627-2717]
A
[49 nt withheld, positions 2719-2767]
CCTTTGACGTTGGAGTCCACGTTCTTT
[37 nt withheld, positions 2795-2831]
ACCCTATCTCGGTCTATTCTTTTGATTTATAAGGGATTTTGCCGATTTCGGCCTATTGGTTAAAAAATGA
GCTGATTTAACAAAAATTTAACGCGAATTAATTCTGTGGAATGTGTGTCAGTTAGGGTGTGGAAAGTCCC
CAGGCTCCCCAGCAGGCAGAAGTATGCAAAGCATGCATCTCAATTAGTCAGCAACCAGGTGTGGAAAGTC
CCCAGGCTCCCCAGCAGGCAGAAGTATGCAAAGCATGCATCTCAATTAGTCAGCAACCATAGTCCCGCCC
CTAACTCCGCCCATCCCGCCCCTAACTCCGCCCAGTTCCGCCCATTCTCCGCCCCATGGCTGACTAATTT
TTTTTATTTATGCAGAGGCCGAGGCCGCCTCTGCCTCTGAGCTATTCCAGAAGTAGTGAGGAGGCTTTTT
TGGAGGCCTAGGCTTTTGCAAAAAGCTCCCGGGAGCTTGTATATCCATTTTCGGATCTGATCAAGAGACA
GGATGAGGATCGTTTCGCATGATTGAACAAGATGGATTGCACGCAGGTTCTCCGGCCGCTTGGGTGGAGA
GGCTATTCGGCTATGACTGGGCACAACAGACAATCGGCTGCTCTGATGCCGCCGTGTTCCGGCTGTCAGC
GCAGGGGCGCCCGGTTCTTTTTGTCAAGACCGACCTGTCCGGTGCCCTGAATGAACTGCAGGACGAGGCA
GCGCGGCTATCGTGGCTGGCCACGACGGGCGTTCCTTGCGCAGCTGTGCTCGACGTTGTCACTGAAGCGG
GAAGGGACTGGCTGCTATTGGGCGAAGTGCCGGGGCAGGATCTCCTGTCATCTCACCTTGCTCCTGCCGA
GAAAGTATCCATCATGGCTGATGCAATGCGGCGGCTGCATACGCTTGATCCGGCTACCTGCCCATTCGAC
CACCAAGCGAAACATCGCATCGAGCGAGCACGTACTCGGATGGAAGCCGGTCTTGTCGATCAGGATGATC
TGGACGAAGAGCATCAGGGGCTCGCGCCAGCCGAACTGTTCGCCAGGCTCAAGGCGCGCATGCCCGACGG
CGAGGATCTCGTCGTGACCCATGGCGATGCCTGCTTGCCGAATATCATGGTGGAAAATGGCCGCTTTTCT
GGATTCATCGACTGTGGCCGGCTGGGTGTGGCGGACCGCTATCAGGACATAGCGTTGGCTACCCGTGATA
TTGCTGAAGAGCTTGGCGGCGAATGGGCTGACCGCTTCCTCGTGCTTTACGGTATCGCCGCTCCCGATTC
GCAGCGCATCGCCTTCTATCGCCTTCTTGACGAGTTCTTCTGAGCGGGACTCTGGGGTTCGAAATGACCG
ACCAAGCGACGCCCAACCTGCCATCACGAGATTTCGATTCCACCGCCGCCTTCTATGAAAGGTTGGGCTT
CGGAATCGTTTTCCGGGACGCCGGCTGGATGATCCTCCAGCGCGGGGATCTCATGCTGGAGTTCTTCGCC
CACCCCAACTTGTTTATTGCAGCTTATAATGGTTACAAATAAAGCAATAGCATCACAAATTTCACAAATA
AAGCATTTTTTTCACTGCATTCTAGTTGTGGTTTGTCCAAACTCATCAATGTATCTTATCATGTCTGTAT
ACCGTCGACCTCTAGCTAGAGCTTGGCGTAATCATGGTCATAGCTGTTTCCTGTGTGAAATTGTTATCCG
CTCACAATTCCACACAACATACGAGCCGGAAGCATAAAGTGTAAAGCCTGGGGTGCCTAATGAGTGAGCT
AACTCACATTAATTGCGTTGCGCTCACTGCCCGCTTTCCAGTCGGGAAACCTGTCGTGCCAGCTGCATTA
ATGAATCGGCCAACGCGCGGGGAGAGGCGGTTTGCGTATTGGGCGCTCTTCCGCTTCCTCGCTCACTGAC
TCGCTGCGCTCGGTCGTTCGGCTGCGGCGAGCGGTATCAGCTCACTCAAAGGCGGTAATACGGTTATCCA
CAGAATCAGGGGATAACGCAGGAAAGAACATGTGAGCAAAAGGCCAGCAAAAGGCCAGGAACCGTAAAAA
GGCCGCGTTGCTGGCGTTTTTCCATAGGCTCCGCCCCCCTGACGAGCATCACAAAAATCGACGCTCAAGT
CAGAGGTGGCGAAACCCGACAGGACTATAAAGATACCAGGCGTTTCCCCCTGGAAGCTCCCTCGTGCGCT
CTCCTGTTCCGACCCTGCCGCTTACCGGATACCTGTCCGCCTTTCTCCCTTCGGGAAGCGTGGCGCTTTC
TCATAGCTCACGCTGTAGGTATCTCAGTTCGGTGTAGGTCGTTCGCTCCAAGCTGGGCTGTGTGCACGAA
CCCCCCGTTCAGCCCGACCGCTGCGCCTTATCCGGTAACTATCGTCTTGAGTCCAACCCGGTAAGACACG
ACTTATCGCCACTGGCAGCAGCCACTGGTAACAGGATTAGCAGAGCGAGGTATGTAGGCGGTGCTACAGA
GTTCTTGAAGTGGTGGCCTAACTACGGCTACACTAGAAGAACAGTATTTGGTATCTGCGCTCTGCTGAAG
CCAGTTACCTTCGGAAAAAGAGTTGGTAGCTCTTGATCCGGCAAACAAACCACCGCTGGTAGCGGTTTTT
TTGTTTGCAAGCAGCAGATTACGCGCAGAAAAAAAGGATCTCAAGAAGATCCTTTGATCTTTTCTACGGG
GTCTGACGCTCAGTGGAACGAAAACTCACGTTAAGGGATTTTGGTCATGAGATTATCAAAAAGGATCTTC
ACCTAGATCCTTTTAAATTAAAAATGAAGTTTTAAATCAATCTAAAGTATATATGAGTAAACTTGGTCTG
ACAGTTACCAATGCTTAATCAGTGAGGCACCTATCTCAGCGATCTGTCTATTTCGTTCATCCATAGTTGC
CTGACTCCCCGTCGTGTAGATAACTACGATACGGGAGGGCTTACCATCTGGCCCCAGTGCTGCAATGATA
CCGCGAGACCCACGCTCACCGGCTCCAGATTTATCAGCAATAAACCAGCCAGCCGGAAGGGCCGAGCGCA
GAAGTGGTCCTGCAACTTTATCCGCCTCCATCCAGTCTATTAATTGTTGCCGGGAAGCTAGAGTAAGTAG
TTCGCCAGTTAATAGTTTGCGCAACGTTGTTGCCATTGCTACAGGCATCGTGGTGTCACGCTCGTCGTTT
GGTATGGCTTCATTCAGCTCCGGTTCCCAACGATCAAGGCGAGTTACATGATCCCCCATGTTGTGCAAAA
AAGCGGTTAGCTCCTTCGGTCCTCCGATCGTTGTCAGAAGTAAGTTGGCCGCAGTGTTATCACTCATGGT
TATGGCAGCACTGCATAATTCTCTTACTGTCATGCCATCCGTAAGATGCTTTTCTGTGACTGGTGAGTAC
TCAACCAAGTCATTCTGAGAATAGTGTATGCGGCGACCGAGTTGCTCTTGCCCGGCGTCAATACGGGATA
ATACCGCGCCACATAGCAGAACTTTAAAAGTGCTCATCATTGGAAAACGTTCTTCGGGGCGAAAACTCTC
AAGGATCTTACCGCTGTTGAGATCCAGTTCGATGTAACCCACTCGTGCACCCAACTGATCTTCAGCATCT
TTTACTTTCACCAGCGTTTCTGGGTGAGCAAAAACAGGAAGGCAAAATGCCGCAAAAAAGGGAATAAGGG
CGACACGGAAATGTTGAATACTCATACTCTTCCTTTTTCAATATTATTGAAGCATTTATCAGGGTTATTG
TCTCATGAGCGGATACATATTTGAATGTATTTAGAAAAATAAACAAATAGGGGTTCCGCGCACATTTCCC
CGAAAAGTGCCACCTGACGTC
