>Addgene plasmid #66320 | GPR143-Tango | depositor partial sequence | sequence record 113254 | GPR143
ATGGCAAGCCCCAGGCTGGGCACTTTTTGTTGTCCCACTCGCGACGCAGCTACCCAGTTGGTGCTGTCCT
TCCAGCCACGCGCCTTTCACGCCTTGTGCCTTGGGAGTGGCGGACTTAGACTTGCTCTGGGTCTCCTTCA
GCTGCTGCCTGGGAGAAGGCCTGCTGGCCCAGGATCCCCCGCAACCTCCCCACCGGCTTCTGTGCGCATC
TTGAGGGCAGCCGCAGCGTGTGATCTCCTGGGCTGCCTCGGGATGGTGATACGGAGTACAGTGTGGCTGG
GATTCCCCAATTTCGTAGATTCTGTGTCCGACATGAATCATACCGAGATCTGGCCAGCAGCTTTCTGCGT
AGGCAGCGCTATGTGGATTCAGTTGCTCTACTCCGCCTGCTTCTGGTGGCTCTTTTGTTACGCCGTCGAT
GCATATCTTGTGATTAGGCGCTCTGCCGGACTGTCTACCATACTGTTGTATCACATTATGGCCTGGGGGC
TTGCCACTCTGCTGTGCGTGGAAGGCGCCGCGATGCTCTACTATCCATCTGTTAGTCGATGCGAGAGAGG
GCTCGACCATGCAATCCCACACTATGTGACCATGTACCTGCCGTTGCTGCTTGTTCTGGTGGCCAATCCT
ATCCTTTTCCAAAAAACGGTTACCGCCGTCGCAAGTCTGCTTAAAGGACGCCAGGGGATCTACACTGAAA
ACGAGAGGAGGATGGGCGCAGTTATCAAAATTCGGTTCTTCAAAATCATGCTTGTACTTATCATCTGTTG
GCTCAGCAACATCATAAACGAATCCTTGCTCTTTTATTTGGAAATGCAAACAGATATTAATGGAGGGTCC
CTCAAGCCAGTCAGAACCGCCGCCAAGACTACCTGGTTTATCATGGGGATCCTGAACCCTGCGCAAGGTT
TTCTCCTCAGCTTGGCTTTTTACGGTTGGACCGGCTGCAGCCTCGGGTTCCAGAGCCCCCGCAAAGAGAT
TCAATGGGAATCCCTCACCACCAGTGCTGCCGAAGGGGCCCATCCATCCCCCCTGATGCCACATGAAAAC
CCCGCCTCTGGCAAGGTTTCTCAGGTAGGAGGGCAGACATCCGATGAGGCACTGTCCATGCTGTCCGAGG
GCTCTGATGCTTCAACGATCGAGATTCATACCGCAAGCGAGTCATGCAATAAGAATGAAGGAGACCCGGC
GTTGCCCACCCATGGCGATCTC
