>Addgene plasmid #66320 | GPR143-Tango | addgene partial sequence | sequence record 118158 | CMV-F 5'-CGCAAATGGGCGGTAGGCGTG-3'
CTCTCTGGCTAACTAGAGAACCCACTGCTTACTGGCTTATCGAAATTAATACGACTCACTATAGGGAGAC
CCAAGCTGGCTAGCGTTTAAACTTAAGCTTGGTACCGAGCTCGGATCCACTAGTCCAGTGTGGTGGAATT
CTGCAGATATCCAGCACAGTGGCGGCCGCGCCACCATGAAGACGATCATCGCCCTGAGCTACATCTTCTG
CCTGGTATTCGCCGACTACAAGGACGATGATGACGCCAGCATCGATATGGCAAGCCCCAGGCTGGGCACT
TTTTGTTGTCCCACTCGCGACGCAGCTACCCAGTTGGTGCTGTCCTTCCAGCCACGCGCCTTTCACGCCT
TGTGCCTTGGGAGTGGCGGACTTAGACTTGCTCTGGGTCTCCTTCAGCTGCTGCCTGGGAGAAGGCCTGC
TGGCCCAGGATCCCCCGCAACCTCCCCACCGGCTTCTGTGCGCATCTTGAGGGCAGCCGCAGCGTGTGAT
CTCCTGGGCTGCCTCGGGATGGTGATACGGAGTACAGTGTGGCTGGGATTCCCCAATTTCGTAGATTCTG
TGTCCGACATGAATCATACCGAGATCTGGCCAGCAGCTTTCTGCGTAGGCAGCGCTATGTGGATTCAGTT
GCTCTACTCCGCCTGCTTCTGGTGGCTCTTTTGTTACGCCGTCGATGCATATCTTGTGATTAGGCGCTCT
GCCGGACTGTCTACCATACTGTTGTATCACATTATGGCCTGGGGGCTTGCCACTCTGCTGTGCGTGGAAG
GCGCCGCGATGCTCTACTATCCATCTGTTAGTCGATGCGAGAGAGGGCTCGACCATGCAATCCCACACTA
TGTGACCATGTACCTGCCGTTGCTGCTTGTTCTGGTGGCCAATCCTATCCTTTTCCAAAAAACGGTTACC
GCCGTCGCAAGTCTGCTTAAAGGACGCCAGGGGATCTACACTGAAAACGAGAGGAGGATGGGCGCAGTTA
TCAAAATTCGGTTCTTCAAAATCATGCTTGTACTTATCATCTGTTGGCTCAGCA
