>Addgene plasmid #66320 | GPR143-Tango | addgene partial sequence | sequence record 118159 | Tet-R 5'-GGCGAGTTTACGGGTTGTTA-3'
CTCTAATGCGCTGTTAATCACTTTACTTTTATCTAATCTTAGCTGGAAGTACAGGTTCTCACCGGTCGAT
GAAGTGTCCTTGGCCAGGGAGGAGCTGGCGGTGGTGCAGGACTCATCTTGGGGACCCAGGCTGGGTGGGG
TGCGTCCACCGGTATCGATGAGATCGCCATGGGTGGGCAACGCCGGGTCTCCTTCATTCTTATTGCATGA
CTCGCTTGCGGTATGAATCTCGATCGTTGAAGCATCAGAGCCCTCGGACAGCATGGACAGTGCCTCATCG
GATGTCTGCCCTCCTACCTGAGAAACCTTGCCAGAGGCGGGGTTTTCATGTGGCATCAGGGGGGATGGAT
GGGCCCCTTCGGCAGCACTGGTGGTGAGGGATTCCCATTGAATCTCTTTGCGGGGGCTCTGGAACCCGAG
GCTGCAGCCGGTCCAACCGTAAAAAGCCAAGCTGAGGAGAAAACCTTGCGCAGGGTTCAGGATCCCCATG
ATAAACCAGGTAGTCTTGGCGGCGGTTCTGACTGGCTTGAGGGACCCTCCATTAATATCTGTTTGCATTT
CCAAATAAAAGAGCAAGGATTCGTTTATGATGTTGCTGAGCCAACAGATGATAAGTACAAGCATGATTTT
GAAGAACCGAATTTTGATAACTGCGCCCATCCTCCTCTCGTTTTCAGTGTAGATCCCCTGGCGTCCTTTA
AGCAGACTTGCGACGGCGGTAACCGTTTTTTGGAAAAGGATAGGATTGGCCACCAGAACAAGCAGCAACG
GCAGGTACATGGTCACATAGTGTGGGATTGCATGGTCGAGCCCTCTCTCGCATCGACTAACAGATGGATA
GTAGAGCATCGCGGCGCCTTCCACGCACAGCAGAGTGGCAAGCCCCCAGGCCATAATGTGATACAACAGT
ATGGTAGACAGTCCGGCAGAGCGCCTAATCACAAGATATGCATCGACGGCGTAACAAAAGAGCCACCAGA
AGCAGGCGGAGTAGAGCAACTGAATCCACATAGCGCTGCCTACGCAGAAAGCTGCTGGCCAGATCTCGGT
ATGAT
