[The description below was written by a language model from this plasmid's Addgene catalogue record.]
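Description:
GPR143-Tango is a mammalian expression plasmid from the PRESTO-Tango collection, a resource built for parallel screening of human G protein-coupled receptors by a transcriptional readout. It is built on an "empty Tango" backbone that was itself derived from pcDNA3.1(+). The plasmid is propagated in E. coli as a high-copy vector under ampicillin selection. It also carries a neomycin resistance marker, so transfected mammalian cells can be selected with G418.

The insert is the human GPR143 coding sequence (also known as OA1 or NYS6), about 1.2 kb, expressed from the CMV promoter and cloned by restriction enzymes with NotI at the 5′ end. The backbone supplies an N-terminal FLAG tag, which is useful for checking receptor expression. The depositor's comments place a tTA transcriptional activator sequence downstream of the receptor. This fits the stated assay principle: arrestin translocation to the activated receptor leads to transcriptional activation, so receptor engagement is converted into reporter gene output independently of the receptor's G protein coupling. The record does not itemise the other modules joining the receptor to tTA, and no feature table is provided to confirm them.

The depositor also notes that most PRESTO-Tango vectors carry an XbaI site rather than XhoI downstream of tTA, so the identity of the 3′ cloning site in this plasmid is uncertain and should be checked by sequencing. The construct was generated under a programme that develops tools for understudied members of druggable protein families. Its typical use is ligand screening and pharmacological profiling of this poorly characterised receptor.
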