Addgene plasmid #66320: GPR143-Tango
Purpose: Expression of G protein-coupled receptors for PRESTO-Tango: parallel receptorome expression and screening via transcriptional output, with transcriptional activation following arrestin translocation
Depositing lab: Bryan Roth. Depositing organization: University of North Carolina at Chapel Hill. Publication: PRESTO-Tango as an open-source resource for interrogation of the druggable human GPCRome. Kroeze WK, Sassano MF, Huang XP, Lansu K, McCorvy JD, Giguere PM, Sciaky N, Roth BL. Nat Struct Mol Biol. 2015 May;22(5):362-9. doi: 10.1038/nsmb.3014. Epub 2015 Apr 20. PubMed 25895059.
Backbone
  Vector backbone: empty Tango
  Backbone size w/o insert (bp): 6632
  Vector type: Mammalian Expression
  Selectable markers: Neomycin (select with G418)
Growth in bacteria
  Bacterial resistance: Ampicillin, 100 μg/mL
  Growth temperature: 37°C
  Growth strain: DH5alpha
  Copy number: High Copy
Gene/Insert
  Gene/Insert name: GPR143
  Species: H. sapiens (human)
  Insert size (bp): 1212
  Entrez Gene: GPR143 (a.k.a. NYS6, OA1)
  Promoter: CMV
  Tag / fusion protein: FLAG (N terminal on backbone)
  Cloning method: Restriction Enzyme; 5′ cloning site NotI (not destroyed); 3′ cloning site XhoI (unknown if destroyed)
  Sequencing primers: 5′ CMV-F; 3′ Tet-R
Terms and licenses: Academic/Nonprofit Terms; Industry Terms: Not Available to Industry
Depositor comments: Please note: Most of the PRESTO-Tango vectors do not contain the XhoI cut site downstream of the tTA sequence and instead carry an XbaI site. If you need to perform an XhoI digest we recommend sequencing with a forward primer at the C-terminus of tTA to determine which of the two sites is present. Suggested primer: 5-gagctccacttagacggcgagg-3. Original backbone was pcDNA3.1(+). These plasmids were generated as part of the Illuminating the Druggable Genome (IDG) program sponsored by the NIH Common Fund. The goal of this program is to identify, gather, and distribute information and resources for proteins that currently are not well-studied yet belong to commonly drug-targeted protein families: protein kinases, non-olfactory G-protein coupled receptors (GPCRs), and ion channels. The IDG program is designed to develop fundamental research tools for understudied proteins, elucidate their function, and disseminate the IDG-related resources and data to the greater scientific community.
How to cite: GPR143-Tango was a gift from Bryan Roth (Addgene plasmid # 66320 ; http://n2t.net/addgene:66320 ; RRID:Addgene_66320)
